Addgene plasmid #216480: p2711-pHAGE2-Ef1aL-TAZ4SA-UBC-tagBFP-loxP
Purpose: lentiviral dual expression of TAZ4SA and tagBFP with loxP site for Cre excision
Depositing lab: Darrell Kotton. Depositing organization: Boston University Medical Campus. Publication: Generation of human alveolar epithelial type I cells from pluripotent stem cells. Burgess CL, Huang J, Bawa PS, Alysandratos KD, Minakin K, Ayers LJ, Morley MP, Babu A, Villacorta-Martin C, Yampolskaya M, Hinds A, Thapa BR, Wang F, Matschulat A, Mehta P, Morrisey EE, Varelas X, Kotton DN. Cell Stem Cell. 2024 Apr 15:S1934-5909(24)00098-5. doi: 10.1016/j.stem.2024.03.017. PubMed 38642558.
Backbone
  Vector backbone: pHAGE2
  Total vector size (bp): 9489
  Vector type: Lentiviral, Cre/Lox
Growth in bacteria
  Bacterial resistance: Ampicillin, 100 μg/mL
  Growth temperature: 37°C
  Growth strain: NEB Stable
  Copy number: High Copy
Gene/Insert 1
  Gene/Insert name: TAZ4SA (alt names: TAZ; WWTR1)
  Species: H. sapiens (human)
  Insert size (bp): 1302
  Mutation: S66A, S89A, S117A, S311A
  Entrez Gene: WWTR1 (a.k.a. TAZ)
  Promoter: EF1aL
  Cloning method: Restriction Enzyme; 5′ cloning site NotI (not destroyed); 3′ cloning site BamHI (not destroyed)
  Sequencing primers: 5′ gctagcggccgccATGGACTACAAAGACCATGACGGT; 3′ gcgcggatccTCACACCACTTTGTACAAGAAAGTTGGG
Gene/Insert 2
  Gene/Insert name: tagBFP
  Species: Synthetic
  Promoter: UBC
  Cloning method: Restriction Enzyme; 5′ cloning site NdeI (not destroyed); 3′ cloning site ClaI (not destroyed)
  Sequencing primers: 5′ aatccatatggccatgagcgagctgattaagg; 3′ acgaatccatatggccatgagcgagctgattaagg
Terms and licenses: Academic/Nonprofit Terms; Industry Terms: Not Available to Industry
Depositor comments: Please visit https://www.biorxiv.org/content/10.1101/2023.01.19.524655v1 for bioRxiv preprint.
How to cite: p2711-pHAGE2-Ef1aL-TAZ4SA-UBC-tagBFP-loxP was a gift from Darrell Kotton (Addgene plasmid # 216480 ; http://n2t.net/addgene:216480 ; RRID:Addgene_216480)
