[The description below was written by a language model from this plasmid's Addgene catalogue record and pLannotate feature annotations shown in this document.]
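Description:
p2711-pHAGE2-Ef1aL-TAZ4SA-UBC-tagBFP-loxP is an HIV-1-derived lentiviral transfer plasmid of about 9.5 kb built on the pHAGE2 backbone. It delivers two independently transcribed genes to mammalian cells. It is maintained in E. coli through a high-copy ColE1/pUC-type origin and an ampicillin resistance gene. The viral portion carries a truncated 5' LTR, the Ψ packaging signal with an adjoining gag fragment, the Rev response element for Rev-dependent nuclear export of the genomic RNA, and a cPPT/CTS. A WPRE sits downstream of the payload to improve transcript expression, followed by a self-inactivating ΔU3 3' LTR.

The first cassette uses the long EF-1α promoter (EF1aL) to drive human TAZ (WWTR1), a transcriptional coactivator regulated by the Hippo pathway. This copy bears the S66A, S89A, S117A and S311A substitutions. The LATS kinases of the Hippo cascade phosphorylate TAZ to restrain it, so the "4SA" alanine mutant is generally used as a constitutively active form that escapes this inhibition. The feature table shows an N-terminal 3xFLAG tag, and the coding sequence is flanked by attB1/attB2 remnants that indicate prior Gateway cloning. The second cassette uses the human ubiquitin C promoter to express TagBFP, a monomeric blue fluorescent protein that marks transduced cells for tracking or sorting.

A single loxP site lies within the deleted U3 region of the 3' LTR. Because this region is copied to the 5' LTR during reverse transcription, the integrated provirus becomes flanked by loxP sites, so Cre recombinase can later excise the transgenes. The associated publication concerns generating human alveolar epithelial type I cells from pluripotent stem cells, which suggests use for reversible activation of TAZ signalling in that setting.
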