Features (pLannotate 1.2.2; 29 found; start..end, strand, type, name):
    377..634     +  LTR            5' LTR (truncated): truncated 5' long terminal repeat (LTR) from HIV-1
    681..806     +  misc_feature   HIV-1 Ψ: packaging signal of human immunodeficiency virus type 1
    790..1128    +  CDS            HIV-1 gag (fragment): gag protein from human immunodeficiency virus 1; gag
   1303..1536    +  misc_feature   RRE: The Rev response element (RRE) of HIV-1 allows for Rev-dependent mRNA export from the nucleus to the cytoplasm.
   1913..2013    +  CDS            Rev (fragment): human immunodeficiency virus 1 (HIV-1) Rev protein; rev; enhances nuclear export of unspliced and incompletely spliced viral mRNAs
   2058..2175    +  misc_feature   cPPT/CTS: central polypurine tract and central termination sequence of HIV-1
   2223..3401    +  promoter       EF-1α promoter: strong constitutive promoter for human elongation factor EF-1α
   3415..3480    +  CDS            3xFLAG: three tandem FLAG® epitope tags, followed by an enterokinase cleavage site
   3485..3502    +  protein_bind   attB1 (fragment): mutant version of attB; core recombination site for the Gateway® BP reaction BP Clonase™
   3508..4707    +  CDS            WWTR1: WWTR1_HUMAN - Also known as TAZ. Experimental evidence at protein level: Swiss-Prot protein existence level 1. Transcriptional coactivator which acts as a downstream regulatory target in the Hippo signaling pathway that plays a pivotal role in organ size control and tumor suppression by restricting proliferation and promoting apoptosis (PubMed:11118213, PubMed:18227151). The core of this pathway is composed of a kinase cascade wherein STK3/MST2 and STK4/MST1, in complex with its regulatory protein SAV1, phosphorylates and activates LATS1/2 in complex with its regulatory protein MOB1, which in
   4712..4736    -  protein_bind   attB2: mutant version of attB; recombination site for the Gateway® BP reaction BP Clonase™
   4747..5145    +  promoter       UbC promoter: human ubiquitin C promoter
   5160..5861    +  CDS            TagBFP: monomeric blue fluorescent protein mammalian codon-optimized
   5880..6468    +  misc_feature   WPRE: woodchuck hepatitis virus posttranscriptional regulatory element
   6521..6540    +  misc_feature   cPPT/CTS (fragment): central polypurine tract and central termination sequence of HIV-1
   6542..6577    +  LTR            3' LTR (ΔU3) (fragment): self-inactivating 3' long terminal repeat (LTR) from HIV-1
   6604..6637    -  protein_bind   loxP: Cre-mediated recombination occurs in the 8-bp core sequence (GCATACAT). Cre recombinase
   6664..6844    +  LTR            5' LTR (truncated): truncated 5' long terminal repeat (LTR) from HIV-1
   6977..7081    +  promoter       AmpR promoter: bla
   7082..7942    +  CDS            AmpR: β-lactamase; bla; confers resistance to ampicillin, carbenicillin, and related antibiotics
   8113..8701    +  rep_origin     ori: high-copy-number ColE1/pMB1/pBR322/pUC origin of replication
   8884..8938    +  CDS            lacI (fragment): lac repressor; lacI; The lac repressor binds to the lac operator to inhibit transcription in E. coli. This inhibition can be relieved by adding lactose or isopropyl-β-D-thiogalactopyranoside (IPTG).
   8944..9037    +  rep_origin     SV40 ori (fragment): SV40 origin of replication
   9062..9099    +  CDS            lacI (fragment): lac repressor; lacI; The lac repressor binds to the lac operator to inhibit transcription in E. coli. This inhibition can be relieved by adding lactose or isopropyl-β-D-thiogalactopyranoside (IPTG).
   9112..9133    +  protein_bind   CAP binding site: CAP binding activates transcription in the presence of cAMP. E. coli catabolite activator protein
   9148..9178    +  promoter       lac promoter: promoter for the E. coli lac operon
   9186..9202    +  protein_bind   lac operator: The lac repressor binds to the lac operator to inhibit transcription in E. coli. This inhibition can be relieved by adding lactose or isopropyl-β-D-thiogalactopyranoside (IPTG). lac repressor encoded by lacI
   9236..9319    +  polyA_signal   SV40 poly(A) signal (fragment): SV40 polyadenylation signal
   9486..329     +  CDS            nef (fragment) (across the origin): NEF_HV1BR - Experimental evidence at protein level: Swiss-Prot protein existence level 1. Extracellular Nef protein targets CD4(+) T-lymphocytes for apoptosis by interacting with CXCR4 surface receptors (PubMed:14990729). From Human immunodeficiency virus type 1 group M subtype B (isolate BRU/LAI) (HIV-1).
>Addgene plasmid #216480 | p2711-pHAGE2-Ef1aL-TAZ4SA-UBC-tagBFP-loxP | addgene full sequence | sequence record 430245 | Addgene NGS Result
TGGAAGGGCTAATTCACTCCCAAAGAAGACAAGATATCCTTGATCTGTGGATCTACCACACACAAGGCTA
CTTCCCTGATTAGCAGAACTACACACCAGGGCCAGGGGTCAGATATCCACTGACCTTTGGATGGTGCTAC
AAGCTAGTACCAGTTGAGCCAGATAAGGTAGAAGAGGCCAATAAAGGAGAGAACACCAGCTTGTTACACC
CTGTGAGCCTGCATGGGATGGATGACCCGGAGAGAGAAGTGTTAGAGTGGAGGTTTGACAGCCGCCTAGC
ATTTCATCACGTGGCCCGAGAGCTGCATCCGGAGTACTTCAAGAACTGCTGATATCGAGCTTGCTACAAG
GGACTTTCCGCTGGGGACTTTCCAGGGAGGCGTGGCCTGGGCGGGACTGGGGAGTGGCGAGCCCTCAGAT
CCTGCATATAAGCAGCTGCTTTTTGCCTGTACTGGGTCTCTCTGGTTAGACCAGATCTGAGCCTGGGAGC
TCTCTGGCTAACTAGGGAACCCACTGCTTAAGCCTCAATAAAGCTTGCCTTGAGTGCTTCAAGTAGTGTG
TGCCCGTCTGTTGTGTGACTCTGGTAACTAGAGATCCCTCAGACCCTTTTAGTCAGTGTGGAAAATCTCT
AGCAGTGGCGCCCGAACAGGGACTTGAAAGCGAAAGGGAAACCAGAGGAGCTCTCTCGACGCAGGACTCG
GCTTGCTGAAGCGCGCACGGCAAGAGGCGAGGGGCGGCGACTGGTGAGTACGCCAAAAATTTTGACTAGC
GGAGGCTAGAAGGAGAGAGATGGGTGCGAGAGCGTCAGTATTAAGCGGGGGAGAATTAGATCGCGATGGG
AAAAAATTCGGTTAAGGCCAGGGGGAAAGAAAAAATATAAATTAAAACATATAGTATGGGCAAGCAGGGA
GCTAGAACGATTCGCAGTTAATCCTGGCCTGTTAGAAACATCAGAAGGCTGTAGACAAATACTGGGACAG
CTACAACCATCCCTTCAGACAGGATCAGAAGAACTTAGATCATTATATAATACAGTAGCAACCCTCTATT
GTGTGCATCAAAGGATAGAGATAAAAGACACCAAGGAAGCTTTAGACAAGATAGAGGAAGAGCAAAACAA
AAGTAAGACCACCGCACAGCAAGCGGCCGGCCGCTGATCTTCAGACCTGGAGGAGGAGATATGAGGGACA
ATTGGAGAAGTGAATTATATAAATATAAAGTAGTAAAAATTGAACCATTAGGAGTAGCACCCACCAAGGC
AAAGAGAAGAGTGGTGCAGAGAGAAAAAAGAGCAGTGGGAATAGGAGCTTTGTTCCTTGGGTTCTTGGGA
GCAGCAGGAAGCACTATGGGCGCAGCGTCAATGACGCTGACGGTACAGGCCAGACAATTATTGTCTGGTA
TAGTGCAGCAGCAGAACAATTTGCTGAGGGCTATTGAGGCGCAACAGCATCTGTTGCAACTCACAGTCTG
GGGCATCAAGCAGCTCCAGGCAAGAATCCTGGCTGTGGAAAGATACCTAAAGGATCAACAGCTCCTGGGG
ATTTGGGGTTGCTCTGGAAAACTCATTTGCACCACTGCTGTGCCTTGGAATGCTAGTTGGAGTAATAAAT
CTCTGGAACAGATTTGGAATCACACGACCTGGATGGAGTGGGACAGAGAAATTAACAATTACACAAGCTT
AATACACTCCTTAATTGAAGAATCGCAAAACCAGCAAGAAAAGAATGAACAAGAATTATTGGAATTAGAT
AAATGGGCAAGTTTGTGGAATTGGTTTAACATAACAAATTGGCTGTGGTATATAAAATTATTCATAATGA
TAGTAGGAGGCTTGGTAGGTTTAAGAATAGTTTTTGCTGTACTTTCTATAGTGAATAGAGTTAGGCAGGG
ATATTCACCATTATCGTTTCAGACCCACCTCCCAACCCCGAGGGGACCCGACAGGCCCGAAGGAATAGAA
GAAGAAGGTGGAGAGAGAGACAGAGACAGATCCATTCGATTAGTGAACGGATCTCGACGGTATCGCCGAA
TTCACAAATGGCAGTATTCATCCACAATTTTAAAAGAAAAGGGGGGATTGGGGGGTACAGTGCAGGGGAA
AGAATAGTAGACATAATAGCAACAGACATACAAACTAAAGAATTACAAAAACAAATTACAAAAATTCAAA
ATTTTCGGGTTTATTACAGGGACAGCAGAGATCCAGTTTGGACTAGTCGTGAGGCTCCGGTGCCCGTCAG
TGGGCAGAGCGCACATCGCCCACAGTCCCCGAGAAGTTGGGGGGAGGGGTCGGCAATTGAACCGGTGCCT
AGAGAAGGTGGCGCGGGGTAAACTGGGAAAGTGATGTCGTGTACTGGCTCCGCCTTTTTCCCGAGGGTGG
GGGAGAACCGTATATAAGTGCAGTAGTCGCCGTGAACGTTCTTTTTCGCAACGGGTTTGCCGCCAGAACA
CAGGTAAGTGCCGTGTGTGGTTCCCGCGGGCCTGGCCTCTTTACGGGTTATGGCCCTTGCGTGCCTTGAA
TTACTTCCACCTGGCTGCAGTACGTGATTCTTGATCCCGAGCTTCGGGTTGGAAGTGGGTGGGAGAGTTC
GAGGCCTTGCGCTTAAGGAGCCCCTTCGCCTCGTGCTTGAGTTGAGGCCTGGCCTGGGCGCTGGGGCCGC
CGCGTGCGAATCTGGTGGCACCTTCGCGCCTGTCTCGCTGCTTTCGATAAGTCTCTAGCCATTTAAAATT
TTTGATGACCTGCTGCGACGCTTTTTTTCTGGCAAGATAGTCTTGTAAATGCGGGCCAAGATCTGCACAC
TGGTATTTCGGTTTTTGGGGCCGCGGGCGGCGACGGGGCCCGTGCGTCCCAGCGCACATGTTCGGCGAGG
CGGGGCCTGCGAGCGCGGCCACCGAGAATCGGACGGGGGTAGTCTCAAGCTGGCCGGCCTGCTCTGGTGC
CTGGCCTCGCGCCGCCGTGTATCGCCCCGCCCTGGGCGGCAAGGCTGGCCCGGTCGGCACCAGTTGCGTG
AGCGGAAAGATGGCCGCTTCCCGGCCCTGCTGCAGGGAGCTCAAAATGGAGGACGCGGCGCTCGGGAGAG
CGGGCGGGTGAGTCACCCACACAAAGGAAAAGGGCCTTTCCGTCCTCAGCCGTCGCTTCATGTGACTCCA
CGGAGTACCGGGCGCCGTCCAGGCACCTCGATTAGTTCTCGAGCTTTTGGAGTACGTCGTCTTTAGGTTG
GGGGGAGGGGTTTTATGCGATGGAGTTTCCCCACACTGAGTGGGTGGAGACTGAAGTTAGGCCAGCTTGG
CACTTGATGTAATTCTCCTTGGAATTTGCCCTTTTTGAGTTTGGATCTTGGTTCATTCTCAAGCCTCAGA
CAGTGGTTCAAAGTTTTTTTCTTCCATTTCAGGTGTCGTGAAGCGGCCGCCATGGACTACAAAGACCATG
ACGGTGATTATAAAGATCATGACATCGATTACAAGGATGACGATGACAAGCTTACAAGTTTGTACAAAAA
AGTTGGCATGAATCCGGCCTCGGCGCCCCCTCCGCTCCCGCCGCCTGGGCAGCAAGTGATCCACGTCACG
CAGGACCTAGACACAGACCTCGAAGCCCTCTTCAACTCTGTCATGAATCCGAAGCCTAGCTCGTGGCGGA
AGAAGATCCTGCCGGAGTCTTTCTTTAAGGAGCCTGATTCGGGCTCGCACTCGCGCCAGTCCGCCACCGA
CTCGTCCGGAGGCCACCCGGGGCCTCGACTGGCTGGGGGTGCCCAGCATGTCCGCTCGCACGCCTCGCCC
GCGTCCCTGCAGCTGGGCACCGGCGCGGGTGCTGCGGGTAGCCCCGCGCAGCAGCACGCGCACCTCCGCC
AGCAGGCCTACGACGTGACCGACGAGCTGCCACTGCCCCCGGGCTGGGAGATGACCTTCACGGCCACTGG
CCAGAGGTACTTCCTCAATCACATAGAAAAAATCACCACATGGCAAGACCCTAGGAAGGCGATGAATCAG
CCTCTGAATCATATGAACCTCCACCCTGCCGTCAGTTCCACACCAGTGCCTCAGAGGTCCATGGCAGTAT
CCCAGCCAAATCTCGTGATGAATCACCAACACCAGCAGCAGATGGCCCCCAGTACCCTGAGCCAGCAGAA
CCACCCCACTCAGAACCCACCCGCAGGGCTCATGAGTATGCCCAATGCGCTGACCACTCAGCAGCAGCAG
CAGCAGAAACTGCGGCTTCAGAGAATCCAGATGGAGAGAGAAAGGATTCGAATGCGCCAAGAGGAGCTCA
TGAGGCAGGAAGCTGCCCTCTGTCGACAGCTCCCCATGGAAGCTGAGACTCTTGCCCCAGTTCAGGCTGC
TGTCAACCCACCCACGATGACCCCAGACATGAGATCCATCACTAATAATAGCTCAGATCCTTTCCTCAAT
GGAGGGCCATATCATTCGAGGGAGCAGGCCACTGACAGTGGCCTGGGGTTAGGGTGCTACAGTGTCCCCA
CAACTCCGGAGGACTTCCTCAGCAATGTGGATGAGATGGATACAGGAGAAAACGCAGGACAAACACCCAT
GAACATCAATCCCCAACAGACCCGTTTCCCTGATTTCCTTGACTGTCTTCCAGGAACAAACGTTGACTTA
GGAACTTTGGAATCTGAAGACCTGATCCCCCTCTTCAATGATGTAGAGTCTGCTCTGAACAAAAGTGAGC
CCTTTCTAACCTGGCTGTAATACCCAACTTTCTTGTACAAAGTGGTGTGAGGATCCGGCCTCCGCGCCGG
GTTTTGGCGCCTCCCGCGGGCGCCCCCCTCCTCACGGCGAGCGCTGCCACGTCAGACGAAGGGCGCAGCG
AGCGTCCTGATCCTTCCGCCCGGACGCTCAGGACAGCGGCCCGCTGCTCATAAGACTCGGCCTTAGAACC
CCAGTATCAGCAGAAGGACATTTTAGGACGGGACTTGGGTGACTCTAGGGCACTGGTTTTCTTTCCAGAG
AGCGGAACAGGCGAGGAAAAGTAGTCCCTTCTCGGCGATTCTGCGGAGGGATCTCCGTGGGGCGGTGAAC
GCCGATGATTATATAAGGACGCGCCGGGTGTGGCACAGCTAGTTCCGTCGCAGCCGGGATTTGGGTCGCG
GTTCTTGTTTGTGGATCGCTGTGATCGTCACTTGGCCGCCCATATGGCCATGAGCGAGCTGATTAAGGAG
AACATGCACATGAAGCTGTACATGGAGGGCACCGTGGACAACCATCACTTCAAGTGCACATCCGAGGGCG
AAGGCAAGCCCTACGAGGGCACCCAGACCATGAGAATCAAGGTGGTCGAGGGCGGCCCTCTCCCCTTCGC
CTTCGACATCCTGGCTACTAGCTTCCTCTACGGCAGCAAGACCTTCATCAACCACACCCAGGGCATCCCC
GACTTCTTCAAGCAGTCCTTCCCTGAGGGCTTCACATGGGAGAGAGTCACCACATACGAAGACGGGGGCG
TGCTGACCGCTACCCAGGACACCAGCCTCCAGGACGGCTGCCTCATCTACAACGTCAAGATCAGAGGGGT
GAACTTCACATCCAACGGCCCTGTGATGCAGAAGAAAACACTCGGCTGGGAGGCCTTCACCGAGACGCTG
TACCCCGCTGACGGCGGCCTGGAAGGCAGAAACGACATGGCCCTGAAGCTCGTGGGCGGGAGCCATCTGA
TCGCAAACATCAAGACCACATATAGATCCAAGAAACCCGCTAAGAACCTCAAGATGCCTGGCGTCTACTA
TGTGGACTACAGACTGGAAAGAATCAAGGAGGCCAACAACGAGACCTACGTCGAGCAGCACGAGGTGGCA
GTGGCCAGATACTGCGACCTCCCTAGCAAACTGGGGCACAAGCTTAATTAAAGGATATCGATAGATCCTA
ATCAACCTCTGGATTACAAAATTTGTGAAAGATTGACTGGTATTCTTAACTATGTTGCTCCTTTTACGCT
ATGTGGATACGCTGCTTTAATGCCTTTGTATCATGCTATTGCTTCCCGTATGGCTTTCATTTTCTCCTCC
TTGTATAAATCCTGGTTGCTGTCTCTTTATGAGGAGTTGTGGCCCGTTGTCAGGCAACGTGGCGTGGTGT
GCACTGTGTTTGCTGACGCAACCCCCACTGGTTGGGGCATTGCCACCACCTGTCAGCTCCTTTCCGGGAC
TTTCGCTTTCCCCCTCCCTATTGCCACGGCGGAACTCATCGCCGCCTGCCTTGCCCGCTGCTGGACAGGG
GCTCGGCTGTTGGGCACTGACAATTCCGTGGTGTTGTCGGGGAAATCATCGTCCTTTCCTTGGCTGCTCG
CCTGTGTTGCCACCTGGATTCTGCGCGGGACGTCCTTCTGCTACGTCCCTTCGGCCCTCAATCCAGCGGA
CCTTCCTTCCCGCGGCCTGCTGCCGGCTCTGCGGCCTCTTCCGCGTCTTCGCCTTCGCCCTCAGACGAGT
CGGATCTCCCTTTGGGCCGCCTCCCCGCCTGGTACCTTTAAGACCAATGACTTACAAGGCAGCTGTAGAT
CTTAGCCACTTTTTAAAAGAAAAGGGGGGACTGGAAGGGCTAATTCACTCCCAACGAAGACAAGATCACC
TGCAGGACAGGCGCGCAGGTACCATAACTTCGTATAATGTATGCTATACGAAGTTATGGCGCGCCCTGCT
TTTTGCTTGTACTGGGTCTCTCTGGTTAGACCAGATCTGAGCCTGGGAGCTCTCTGGCTAACTAGGGAAC
CCACTGCTTAAGCCTCAATAAAGCTTGCCTTGAGTGCTTCAAGTAGTGTGTGCCCGTCTGTTGTGTGACT
CTGGTAACTAGAGATCCCTCAGACCCTTTTAGTCAGTGTGGAAAATCTCTAGCACCCGGGCGATTAAGGA
AAGGGCTAGATCATTCTTGAAGACGAAAGGGCCTCGTGATACGCCTATTTTTATAGGTTAATGTCATGAT
AATAATGGTTTCTTAGACGTCAGGTGGCACTTTTCGGGGAAATGTGCGCGGAACCCCTATTTGTTTATTT
TTCTAAATACATTCAAATATGTATCCGCTCATGAGACAATAACCCTGATAAATGCTTCAATAATATTGAA
AAAGGAAGAGTATGAGTATTCAACATTTCCGTGTCGCCCTTATTCCCTTTTTTGCGGCATTTTGCCTTCC
TGTTTTTGCTCACCCAGAAACGCTGGTGAAAGTAAAAGATGCTGAAGATCAGTTGGGTGCACGAGTGGGT
TACATCGAACTGGATCTCAACAGCGGTAAGATCCTTGAGAGTTTTCGCCCCGAAGAACGTTTTCCAATGA
TGAGCACTTTTAAAGTTCTGCTATGTGGCGCGGTATTATCCCGTGTTGACGCCGGGCAAGAGCAACTCGG
TCGCCGCATACACTATTCTCAGAATGACTTGGTTGAGTACTCACCAGTCACAGAAAAGCATCTTACGGAT
GGCATGACAGTAAGAGAATTATGCAGTGCTGCCATAACCATGAGTGATAACACTGCGGCCAACTTACTTC
TGACAACGATCGGAGGACCGAAGGAGCTAACCGCTTTTTTGCACAACATGGGGGATCATGTAACTCGCCT
TGATCGTTGGGAACCGGAGCTGAATGAAGCCATACCAAACGACGAGCGTGACACCACGATGCCTGTAGCA
ATGGCAACAACGTTGCGCAAACTATTAACTGGCGAACTACTTACTCTAGCTTCCCGGCAACAATTAATAG
ACTGGATGGAGGCGGATAAAGTTGCAGGACCACTTCTGCGCTCGGCCCTTCCGGCTGGCTGGTTTATTGC
TGATAAATCTGGAGCCGGTGAGCGTGGGTCTCGCGGTATCATTGCAGCACTGGGGCCAGATGGTAAGCCC
TCCCGTATCGTAGTTATCTACACGACGGGGAGTCAGGCAACTATGGATGAACGAAATAGACAGATCGCTG
AGATAGGTGCCTCACTGATTAAGCATTGGTAACTGTCAGACCAAGTTTACTCATATATACTTTAGATTGA
TTTAAAACTTCATTTTTAATTTAAAAGGATCTAGGTGAAGATCCTTTTTGATAATCTCATGACCAAAATC
CCTTAACGTGAGTTTTCGTTCCACTGAGCGTCAGACCCCGTAGAAAAGATCAAAGGATCTTCTTGAGATC
CTTTTTTTCTGCGCGTAATCTGCTGCTTGCAAACAAAAAAACCACCGCTACCAGCGGTGGTTTGTTTGCC
GGATCAAGAGCTACCAACTCTTTTTCCGAAGGTAACTGGCTTCAGCAGAGCGCAGATACCAAATACTGTT
CTTCTAGTGTAGCCGTAGTTAGGCCACCACTTCAAGAACTCTGTAGCACCGCCTACATACCTCGCTCTGC
TAATCCTGTTACCAGTGGCTGCTGCCAGTGGCGATAAGTCGTGTCTTACCGGGTTGGACTCAAGACGATA
GTTACCGGATAAGGCGCAGCGGTCGGGCTGAACGGGGGGTTCGTGCACACAGCCCAGCTTGGAGCGAACG
ACCTACACCGAACTGAGATACCTACAGCGTGAGCTATGAGAAAGCGCCACGCTTCCCGAAGGGAGAAAGG
CGGACAGGTATCCGGTAAGCGGCAGGGTCGGAACAGGAGAGCGCACGAGGGAGCTTCCAGGGGGAAACGC
CTGGTATCTTTATAGTCCTGTCGGGTTTCGCCACCTCTGACTTGAGCGTCGATTTTTGTGATGCTCGTCA
GGGGGGCGGAGCCTATGGAAAAACGCCAGCAACGCGGCCTTTTTACGGTTCCTGGCCTTTTGCTGGCCTT
TTGCTCACATGTTCTTTCCTGCGTTATCCCCTGATTCTGTGGATAACCGTATTACCGCCTTTGAGTGAGC
TGATACCGCTCGCCGCAGCCGAACGACCGAGCGCAGCGAGTCAGTGAGCGAGGAAGCGGAAGAGCGCCCA
ATACGCAAACCGCCTCTCCCCGCGCGTTGGCCGATTCATTAATGCAGCAAGCTCATGGCTGACTAATTTT
TTTTATTTATGCAGAGGCCGAGGCCGCCTCGGCCTCTGAGCTATTCCAGAAGTAGTGAGGAGGCTTTTTT
GGAGGCCTAGGCTTTTGCAAAAAGCTCCCCGTGGCACGACAGGTTTCCCGACTGGAAAGCGGGCAGTGAG
CGCAACGCAATTAATGTGAGTTAGCTCACTCATTAGGCACCCCAGGCTTTACACTTTATGCTTCCGGCTC
GTATGTTGTGTGGAATTGTGAGCGGATAACAATTTCACACAGGAAACAGCTATGACATGATTACGAATTT
CACAAATAAAGCATTTTTTTCACTGCATTCTAGTTGTGGTTTGTCCAAACTCATCAATGTATCTTATCAT
GTCTGGATCAACTGGATAACTCAAGCTAACCAAAATCATCCCAAACTTCCCACCCCATACCCTATTACCA
CTGCCAATTACCTGTGGTTTCATTTACTCTAAACCTGTGATTCCTCTGAATTATTTTCATTTTAAAGAAA
TTGTATTTGTTAAATATGTACTACAAACTTAGTAGT
